>Addgene plasmid #175550 | pX335-NQL002-WAPL-sgRNA1 | addgene full sequence | sequence record 345078 | Addgene NGS Result
GAGGGCCTATTTCCCATGATTCCTTCATATTTGCATATACGATACAAGGCTGTTAGAGAGATAATTGGAA
TTAATTTGACTGTAAACACAAAGATATTAGTACAAAATACGTGACGTAGAAAGTAATAATTTCTTGGGTA
GTTTGCAGTTTTAAAATTATGTTTTAAAATGGACTATCATATGCTTACCGTAACTTGAAAGTATTTCGAT
TTCTTGGCTTTATATATCTTGTGGAAAGGACGAAACACCGTCACTCTAGAGATAGACTTCGTTTTAGAGC
TAGAAATAGCAAGTTAAAATAAGGCTAGTCCGTTATCAACTTGAAAAAGTGGCACCGAGTCGGTGCTTTT
TTGTTTTAGAGCTAGAAATAGCAAGTTAAAATAAGGCTAGTCCGTTTTTAGCGCGTGCGCCAATTCTGCA
GACAAATGGCTCTAGAGGTACCCGTTACATAACTTACGGTAAATGGCCCGCCTGGCTGACCGCCCAACGA
CCCCCGCCCATTGACGTCAATAGTAACGCCAATAGGGACTTTCCATTGACGTCAATGGGTGGAGTATTTA
CGGTAAACTGCCCACTTGGCAGTACATCAAGTGTATCATATGCCAAGTACGCCCCCTATTGACGTCAATG
ACGGTAAATGGCCCGCCTGGCATTGTGCCCAGTACATGACCTTATGGGACTTTCCTACTTGGCAGTACAT
CTACGTATTAGTCATCGCTATTACCATGGTCGAGGTGAGCCCCACGTTCTGCTTCACTCTCCCCATCTCC
CCCCCCTCCCCACCCCCAATTTTGTATTTATTTATTTTTTAATTATTTTGTGCAGCGATGGGGGCGGGGG
GGGGGGGGGGGCGGGGCGAGGCGGAGAGGTGCGGCGGCAGCCAATCAGAGCGGCGCGCTCCGAAAGTTTC
CTTTTATGGCGAGGCGGCGGCGGCGGCGGCCCTATAAAAAGCGAAGCGCGCGGCGGGCGGGAGTCGCTGC
GCGCTGCCTTCGCCCCGTGCCCCGCTCCGCCGCCGCCTCGCGCCGCCCGCCCCGGCTCTGACTGACCGCG
TTACTCCCACAGGTGAGCGGGCGGGACGGCCCTTCTCCTCCGGGCTGTAATTAGCTGAGCAAGAGGTAAG
GGTTTAAGGGATGGTTGGTTGGTGGGGTATTAATGTTTAATTACCTGGAGCACCTGCCTGAAATCACTTT
TTTTCAGGTTGGACCGGTGCCACCATGTACCCATACGATGTTCCAGATTACGCTTCGCCGAAGAAAAAGC
GCAAGGTCGAAGCGTCCGACAAGAAGTACAGCATCGGCCTGGCCATCGGCACCAACTCTGTGGGCTGGGC
CGTGATCACCGACGAGTACAAGGTGCCCAGCAAGAAATTCAAGGTGCTGGGCAACACCGACCGGCACAGC
ATCAAGAAGAACCTGATCGGAGCCCTGCTGTTCGACAGCGGCGAAACAGCCGAGGCCACCCGGCTGAAGA
GAACCGCCAGAAGAAGATACACCAGACGGAAGAACCGGATCTGCTATCTGCAAGAGATCTTCAGCAACGA
GATGGCCAAGGTGGACGACAGCTTCTTCCACAGACTGGAAGAGTCCTTCCTGGTGGAAGAGGATAAGAAG
CACGAGCGGCACCCCATCTTCGGCAACATCGTGGACGAGGTGGCCTACCACGAGAAGTACCCCACCATCT
ACCACCTGAGAAAGAAACTGGTGGACAGCACCGACAAGGCCGACCTGCGGCTGATCTATCTGGCCCTGGC
CCACATGATCAAGTTCCGGGGCCACTTCCTGATCGAGGGCGACCTGAACCCCGACAACAGCGACGTGGAC
AAGCTGTTCATCCAGCTGGTGCAGACCTACAACCAGCTGTTCGAGGAAAACCCCATCAACGCCAGCGGCG
TGGACGCCAAGGCCATCCTGTCTGCCAGACTGAGCAAGAGCAGACGGCTGGAAAATCTGATCGCCCAGCT
GCCCGGCGAGAAGAAGAATGGCCTGTTCGGCAACCTGATTGCCCTGAGCCTGGGCCTGACCCCCAACTTC
AAGAGCAACTTCGACCTGGCCGAGGATGCCAAACTGCAGCTGAGCAAGGACACCTACGACGACGACCTGG
ACAACCTGCTGGCCCAGATCGGCGACCAGTACGCCGACCTGTTTCTGGCCGCCAAGAACCTGTCCGACGC
CATCCTGCTGAGCGACATCCTGAGAGTGAACACCGAGATCACCAAGGCCCCCCTGAGCGCCTCTATGATC
AAGAGATACGACGAGCACCACCAGGACCTGACCCTGCTGAAAGCTCTCGTGCGGCAGCAGCTGCCTGAGA
AGTACAAAGAGATTTTCTTCGACCAGAGCAAGAACGGCTACGCCGGCTACATTGACGGCGGAGCCAGCCA
GGAAGAGTTCTACAAGTTCATCAAGCCCATCCTGGAAAAGATGGACGGCACCGAGGAACTGCTCGTGAAG
CTGAACAGAGAGGACCTGCTGCGGAAGCAGCGGACCTTCGACAACGGCAGCATCCCCCACCAGATCCACC
TGGGAGAGCTGCACGCCATTCTGCGGCGGCAGGAAGATTTTTACCCATTCCTGAAGGACAACCGGGAAAA
GATCGAGAAGATCCTGACCTTCCGCATCCCCTACTACGTGGGCCCTCTGGCCAGGGGAAACAGCAGATTC
GCCTGGATGACCAGAAAGAGCGAGGAAACCATCACCCCCTGGAACTTCGAGGAAGTGGTGGACAAGGGCG
CTTCCGCCCAGAGCTTCATCGAGCGGATGACCAACTTCGATAAGAACCTGCCCAACGAGAAGGTGCTGCC
CAAGCACAGCCTGCTGTACGAGTACTTCACCGTGTATAACGAGCTGACCAAAGTGAAATACGTGACCGAG
GGAATGAGAAAGCCCGCCTTCCTGAGCGGCGAGCAGAAAAAGGCCATCGTGGACCTGCTGTTCAAGACCA
ACCGGAAAGTGACCGTGAAGCAGCTGAAAGAGGACTACTTCAAGAAAATCGAGTGCTTCGACTCCGTGGA
AATCTCCGGCGTGGAAGATCGGTTCAACGCCTCCCTGGGCACATACCACGATCTGCTGAAAATTATCAAG
GACAAGGACTTCCTGGACAATGAGGAAAACGAGGACATTCTGGAAGATATCGTGCTGACCCTGACACTGT
TTGAGGACAGAGAGATGATCGAGGAACGGCTGAAAACCTATGCCCACCTGTTCGACGACAAAGTGATGAA
GCAGCTGAAGCGGCGGAGATACACCGGCTGGGGCAGGCTGAGCCGGAAGCTGATCAACGGCATCCGGGAC
AAGCAGTCCGGCAAGACAATCCTGGATTTCCTGAAGTCCGACGGCTTCGCCAACAGAAACTTCATGCAGC
TGATCCACGACGACAGCCTGACCTTTAAAGAGGACATCCAGAAAGCCCAGGTGTCCGGCCAGGGCGATAG
CCTGCACGAGCACATTGCCAATCTGGCCGGCAGCCCCGCCATTAAGAAGGGCATCCTGCAGACAGTGAAG
GTGGTGGACGAGCTCGTGAAAGTGATGGGCCGGCACAAGCCCGAGAACATCGTGATCGAAATGGCCAGAG
AGAACCAGACCACCCAGAAGGGACAGAAGAACAGCCGCGAGAGAATGAAGCGGATCGAAGAGGGCATCAA
AGAGCTGGGCAGCCAGATCCTGAAAGAACACCCCGTGGAAAACACCCAGCTGCAGAACGAGAAGCTGTAC
CTGTACTACCTGCAGAATGGGCGGGATATGTACGTGGACCAGGAACTGGACATCAACCGGCTGTCCGACT
ACGATGTGGACCATATCGTGCCTCAGAGCTTTCTGAAGGACGACTCCATCGACAACAAGGTGCTGACCAG
AAGCGACAAGAACCGGGGCAAGAGCGACAACGTGCCCTCCGAAGAGGTCGTGAAGAAGATGAAGAACTAC
TGGCGGCAGCTGCTGAACGCCAAGCTGATTACCCAGAGAAAGTTCGACAATCTGACCAAGGCCGAGAGAG
GCGGCCTGAGCGAACTGGATAAGGCCGGCTTCATCAAGAGACAGCTGGTGGAAACCCGGCAGATCACAAA
GCACGTGGCACAGATCCTGGACTCCCGGATGAACACTAAGTACGACGAGAATGACAAGCTGATCCGGGAA
GTGAAAGTGATCACCCTGAAGTCCAAGCTGGTGTCCGATTTCCGGAAGGATTTCCAGTTTTACAAAGTGC
GCGAGATCAACAACTACCACCACGCCCACGACGCCTACCTGAACGCCGTCGTGGGAACCGCCCTGATCAA
AAAGTACCCTAAGCTGGAAAGCGAGTTCGTGTACGGCGACTACAAGGTGTACGACGTGCGGAAGATGATC
GCCAAGAGCGAGCAGGAAATCGGCAAGGCTACCGCCAAGTACTTCTTCTACAGCAACATCATGAACTTTT
TCAAGACCGAGATTACCCTGGCCAACGGCGAGATCCGGAAGCGGCCTCTGATCGAGACAAACGGCGAAAC
CGGGGAGATCGTGTGGGATAAGGGCCGGGATTTTGCCACCGTGCGGAAAGTGCTGAGCATGCCCCAAGTG
AATATCGTGAAAAAGACCGAGGTGCAGACAGGCGGCTTCAGCAAAGAGTCTATCCTGCCCAAGAGGAACA
GCGATAAGCTGATCGCCAGAAAGAAGGACTGGGACCCTAAGAAGTACGGCGGCTTCGACAGCCCCACCGT
GGCCTATTCTGTGCTGGTGGTGGCCAAAGTGGAAAAGGGCAAGTCCAAGAAACTGAAGAGTGTGAAAGAG
CTGCTGGGGATCACCATCATGGAAAGAAGCAGCTTCGAGAAGAATCCCATCGACTTTCTGGAAGCCAAGG
GCTACAAAGAAGTGAAAAAGGACCTGATCATCAAGCTGCCTAAGTACTCCCTGTTCGAGCTGGAAAACGG
CCGGAAGAGAATGCTGGCCTCTGCCGGCGAACTGCAGAAGGGAAACGAACTGGCCCTGCCCTCCAAATAT
GTGAACTTCCTGTACCTGGCCAGCCACTATGAGAAGCTGAAGGGCTCCCCCGAGGATAATGAGCAGAAAC
AGCTGTTTGTGGAACAGCACAAGCACTACCTGGACGAGATCATCGAGCAGATCAGCGAGTTCTCCAAGAG
AGTGATCCTGGCCGACGCTAATCTGGACAAAGTGCTGTCCGCCTACAACAAGCACCGGGATAAGCCCATC
AGAGAGCAGGCCGAGAATATCATCCACCTGTTTACCCTGACCAATCTGGGAGCCCCTGCCGCCTTCAAGT
ACTTTGACACCACCATCGACCGGAAGAGGTACACCAGCACCAAAGAGGTGCTGGACGCCACCCTGATCCA
CCAGAGCATCACCGGCCTGTACGAGACACGGATCGACCTGTCTCAGCTGGGAGGCGACAGCCCCAAGAAG
AAGAGAAAGGTGGAGGCCAGCTAAGAATTCCTAGAGCTCGCTGATCAGCCTCGACTGTGCCTTCTAGTTG
CCAGCCATCTGTTGTTTGCCCCTCCCCCGTGCCTTCCTTGACCCTGGAAGGTGCCACTCCCACTGTCCTT
TCCTAATAAAATGAGGAAATTGCATCGCATTGTCTGAGTAGGTGTCATTCTATTCTGGGGGGTGGGGTGG
GGCAGGACAGCAAGGGGGAGGATTGGGAAGAGAATAGCAGGCATGCTGGGGAGCGGCCGCAGGAACCCCT
AGTGATGGAGTTGGCCACTCCCTCTCTGCGCGCTCGCTCGCTCACTGAGGCCGGGCGACCAAAGGTCGCC
CGACGCCCGGGCTTTGCCCGGGCGGCCTCAGTGAGCGAGCGAGCGCGCAGCTGCCTGCAGGGGCGCCTGA
TGCGGTATTTTCTCCTTACGCATCTGTGCGGTATTTCACACCGCATA
[95 nt withheld, positions 5858-5952]
T
[46 nt withheld, positions 5954-5999]
C
[141 nt withheld, positions 6001-6141]
CCTTTGACGTTGGAGTCCACGTTCTTT
[37 nt withheld, positions 6169-6205]
ACTCTATCTCGGGCTATTCTTTTGATTTATAAGGGATTTTGCCGATTTCGGTCTATTGGTTAAAAAATGA
GCTGATTTAACAAAAATTTAACGCGAATTTTAACAAAATATTAACGTTTACAATTTTATGGTGCACTCTC
AGTACAATCTGCTCTGATGCCGCATAGTTAAGCCAGCCCCGACACCCGCCAACACCCGCTGACGCGCCCT
GACGGGCTTGTCTGCTCCCGGCATCCGCTTACAGACAAGCTGTGACCGTCTCCGGGAGCTGCATGTGTCA
GAGGTTTTCACCGTCATCACCGAAACGCGCGAGACGAAAGGGCCTCGTGATACGCCTATTTTTATAGGTT
AATGTCATGATAATAATGGTTTCTTAGACGTCAGGTGGCACTTTTCGGGGAAATGTGCGCGGAACCCCTA
TTTGTTTATTTTTCTAAATACATTCAAATATGTATCCGCTCATGAGACAATAACCCTGATAAATGCTTCA
ATAATATTGAAAAAGGAAGAGTATGAGTATTCAACATTTCCGTGTCGCCCTTATTCCCTTTTTTGCGGCA
TTTTGCCTTCCTGTTTTTGCTCACCCAGAAACGCTGGTGAAAGTAAAAGATGCTGAAGATCAGTTGGGTG
CACGAGTGGGTTACATCGAACTGGATCTCAACAGCGGTAAGATCCTTGAGAGTTTTCGCCCCGAAGAACG
TTTTCCAATGATGAGCACTTTTAAAGTTCTGCTATGTGGCGCGGTATTATCCCGTATTGACGCCGGGCAA
GAGCAACTCGGTCGCCGCATACACTATTCTCAGAATGACTTGGTTGAGTACTCACCAGTCACAGAAAAGC
ATCTTACGGATGGCATGACAGTAAGAGAATTATGCAGTGCTGCCATAACCATGAGTGATAACACTGCGGC
CAACTTACTTCTGACAACGATCGGAGGACCGAAGGAGCTAACCGCTTTTTTGCACAACATGGGGGATCAT
GTAACTCGCCTTGATCGTTGGGAACCGGAGCTGAATGAAGCCATACCAAACGACGAGCGTGACACCACGA
TGCCTGTAGCAATGGCAACAACGTTGCGCAAACTATTAACTGGCGAACTACTTACTCTAGCTTCCCGGCA
ACAATTAATAGACTGGATGGAGGCGGATAAAGTTGCAGGACCACTTCTGCGCTCGGCCCTTCCGGCTGGC
TGGTTTATTGCTGATAAATCTGGAGCCGGTGAGCGTGGAAGCCGCGGTATCATTGCAGCACTGGGGCCAG
ATGGTAAGCCCTCCCGTATCGTAGTTATCTACACGACGGGGAGTCAGGCAACTATGGATGAACGAAATAG
ACAGATCGCTGAGATAGGTGCCTCACTGATTAAGCATTGGTAACTGTCAGACCAAGTTTACTCATATATA
CTTTAGATTGATTTAAAACTTCATTTTTAATTTAAAAGGATCTAGGTGAAGATCCTTTTTGATAATCTCA
TGACCAAAATCCCTTAACGTGAGTTTTCGTTCCACTGAGCGTCAGACCCCGTAGAAAAGATCAAAGGATC
TTCTTGAGATCCTTTTTTTCTGCGCGTAATCTGCTGCTTGCAAACAAAAAAACCACCGCTACCAGCGGTG
GTTTGTTTGCCGGATCAAGAGCTACCAACTCTTTTTCCGAAGGTAACTGGCTTCAGCAGAGCGCAGATAC
CAAATACTGTTCTTCTAGTGTAGCCGTAGTTAGGCCACCACTTCAAGAACTCTGTAGCACCGCCTACATA
CCTCGCTCTGCTAATCCTGTTACCAGTGGCTGCTGCCAGTGGCGATAAGTCGTGTCTTACCGGGTTGGAC
TCAAGACGATAGTTACCGGATAAGGCGCAGCGGTCGGGCTGAACGGGGGGTTCGTGCACACAGCCCAGCT
TGGAGCGAACGACCTACACCGAACTGAGATACCTACAGCGTGAGCTATGAGAAAGCGCCACGCTTCCCGA
AGGGAGAAAGGCGGACAGGTATCCGGTAAGCGGCAGGGTCGGAACAGGAGAGCGCACGAGGGAGCTTCCA
GGGGGAAACGCCTGGTATCTTTATAGTCCTGTCGGGTTTCGCCACCTCTGACTTGAGCGTCGATTTTTGT
GATGCTCGTCAGGGGGGCGGAGCCTATGGAAAAACGCCAGCAACGCGGCCTTTTTACGGTTCCTGGCCTT
TTGCTGGCCTTTTGCTCACATGT
Features (pLannotate 1.2.2; 18 found; start..end, strand, type, name):
      1..241     +  promoter       U6 promoter: RNA polymerase III promoter for human U6 snRNA
    271..346     +  misc_RNA       gRNA scaffold: guide RNA scaffold for the Streptococcus pyogenes CRISPR/Cas9 system
    353..396     +  misc_RNA       gRNA scaffold (fragment): guide RNA scaffold for the Streptococcus pyogenes CRISPR/Cas9 system
    443..728     +  enhancer       CMV enhancer: human cytomegalovirus immediate early enhancer; contains an 18-bp deletion relative to the standard CMV enhancer
    831..969     +  promoter       chicken β-actin promoter (fragment): No description available
    970..1197    +  intron         hybrid intron: hybrid between chicken β-actin (CBA) and minute virus of mice (MMV) introns (Gray et al., 2011)
   1218..1245    +  CDS            3xHA (fragment): three tandem HA epitope tags
   1278..2993    +  CDS            Cas9(N): N-terminal portion of Streptococcus pyogenes Cas9 (Zetsche et al., 2015)
   2880..5378    +  CDS            Cas9(C): C-terminal portion of Streptococcus pyogenes Cas9 (Zetsche et al., 2015)
   5445..5556    +  polyA_signal   bGH poly(A) signal: bovine growth hormone polyadenylation signal
   5661..5801    +  repeat_region  AAV2 ITR: inverted terminal repeat of adeno-associated virus serotype 2 inverted
   5806..5857    -  misc_feature   bom (fragment): basis of mobility region from pBR322
   5876..6331    +  rep_origin     f1 ori (sequence partly withheld): f1 bacteriophage origin of replication; arrow indicates direction of (+) strand synthesis
   6332..6381    -  misc_feature   bom (fragment): basis of mobility region from pBR322
   6483..6518    -  CDS            rop (fragment): Rop protein, which maintains plasmids at low copy number; rop
   6613..6717    +  promoter       AmpR promoter: bla
   6718..7578    +  CDS            AmpR: β-lactamase; bla; confers resistance to ampicillin, carbenicillin, and related antibiotics
   7749..8337    +  rep_origin     ori: high-copy-number ColE1/pMB1/pBR322/pUC origin of replication
