[The description below was written by a language model from this plasmid's Addgene catalogue record and pLannotate feature annotations shown in this document.]
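Description:
pX335-NQL002-WAPL-sgRNA1 is a mammalian expression plasmid built on the pX335 backbone for transient co-expression of the Streptococcus pyogenes Cas9 nickase and a single guide RNA directed at the mouse WAPL locus, specifically the region of the stop codon. It is propagated in E. coli as a high-copy plasmid through a ColE1/pUC-type origin and selected with ampicillin via the β-lactamase gene. An f1 phage origin is also present. The feature table additionally lists a single AAV2 inverted terminal repeat downstream of the expression cassette and short bom and rop fragments, which appear to be backbone remnants rather than functional elements for the stated use.

The payload consists of two expression units. A human U6 RNA polymerase III promoter drives the guide, whose targeting spacer sits between the promoter and the S. pyogenes gRNA scaffold. A partial second scaffold annotation follows. Downstream, a hybrid promoter made of the CMV enhancer, a chicken β-actin promoter fragment and a hybrid CBA/MVM intron drives the Cas9 open reading frame, which the annotation software splits into overlapping N- and C-terminal portions but which forms one continuous coding region. A short match annotated as an HA-tag fragment lies just upstream of it, and the transcript ends at a bovine growth hormone polyadenylation signal. The nickase mutation itself is not annotated in the table and is known only from the catalogue description.

Because a nickase cuts only one DNA strand, this plasmid is meant to be used together with its partner, pX335-NQL003-WAPL-sgRNA2. Paired offset nicks then produce a break at the target with reduced off-target cutting. Targeting the stop codon is consistent with editing the C-terminal end of WAPL, although the record does not describe a donor template.
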