Addgene plasmid #175550: pX335-NQL002-WAPL-sgRNA1
Purpose: For transient expression of spCas9-nickase and one sgRNA targeting the mouse WAPL locus. Use together with pX335-NQL003-WAPL-sgRNA2 targeting construct.
Depositing lab: Elzo de Wit. Depositing organization: Netherlands Cancer Institute. Publication: WAPL maintains a cohesin loading cycle to preserve cell-type-specific distal gene regulation. Liu NQ, Maresca M, van den Brand T, Braccioli L, Schijns MMGA, Teunissen H, Bruneau BG, Nora EP, de Wit E. Nat Genet. 2021 Jan;53(1):100-109. doi: 10.1038/s41588-020-00744-4. Epub 2020 Dec 14. PubMed 33318687.
Backbone
  Vector backbone: pX335
  Backbone manufacturer: Addgene 42335
  Vector type: Mammalian Expression, Mouse Targeting
Growth in bacteria
  Bacterial resistance: Ampicillin, 100 μg/mL
  Growth temperature: 37°C
  Growth strain: DH5alpha
  Growth instructions: Use together with pX335-NQL003-WAPL-sgRNA2
  Copy number: High Copy
Gene/Insert
  Gene/Insert name: spCas9-nickase and sgRNA against mouse WAPL STOP Codon
  gRNA/shRNA sequence: TCACTCTAGAGATAGACTTC
  Species: M. musculus (mouse)
Terms and licenses: Academic/Nonprofit Terms; Industry Terms: Not Available to Industry
How to cite: pX335-NQL002-WAPL-sgRNA1 was a gift from Elzo de Wit (Addgene plasmid # 175550 ; http://n2t.net/addgene:175550 ; RRID:Addgene_175550)
